Addgene plasmid #84365: mCBFKOgRNA2
Purpose: Cas9-gRNA plasmid for mouse Cbfa2t2 Knockout
Depositing lab: Danny Reinberg. Depositing organization: NYU Grossman School of Medicine. Publication: Co-repressor CBFA2T2 regulates pluripotency and germline development. Tu S, Narendra V, Yamaji M, Vidal SE, Rojas LA, Wang X, Kim SY, Garcia BA, Tuschl T, Stadtfeld M, Reinberg D. Nature. 2016 Jun 8;534(7607):387-90. doi: 10.1038/nature18004. PubMed 27281218.
Backbone
  Vector backbone: pSpCas9(BB)-2A-GFP
  Backbone manufacturer: Feng Zhang (Addgene plasmid # 48138)
  Vector type: Mammalian Expression, CRISPR
Growth in bacteria
  Bacterial resistance: Ampicillin, 100 μg/mL
  Growth temperature: 37°C
  Growth strain: DH5alpha
  Copy number: High Copy
Gene/Insert
  Gene/Insert name: Cbfa2t2-gRNA2
  gRNA/shRNA sequence: ACTCTCTTGGCAGGCGGTTC
  Species: M. musculus (mouse)
  Insert size (bp): 20
  Promoter: U6
  Cloning method: Restriction Enzyme; 5′ cloning site unknown (unknown if destroyed); 3′ cloning site unknown (unknown if destroyed)
  Sequencing primers: 5′ hU6-F
Terms and licenses: Academic/Nonprofit Terms; Industry Terms: Not Available to Industry
How to cite: mCBFKOgRNA2 was a gift from Danny Reinberg (Addgene plasmid # 84365 ; http://n2t.net/addgene:84365 ; RRID:Addgene_84365)
