[The description below was written by a language model from this plasmid's Addgene catalogue record.]
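Description:
mCBFKOgRNA2 is an all-in-one mammalian CRISPR expression plasmid built on the pSpCas9(BB)-2A-GFP backbone and designed to knock out the mouse Cbfa2t2 gene. It is maintained in E. coli as a high-copy plasmid under ampicillin selection. No feature table accompanies the record, so the origin of replication and other backbone elements are not itemised. The record lists no mammalian drug-selection marker.

The insert is a 20-nucleotide guide sequence targeting mouse Cbfa2t2, the second guide of its series judging by the name, expressed from a U6 promoter. U6 is an RNA polymerase III promoter commonly used to drive small RNAs such as guide RNAs. The guide was introduced by restriction-enzyme cloning, although the specific cloning sites are not recorded. As the backbone name indicates, the same plasmid also encodes Streptococcus pyogenes Cas9 joined to GFP through a 2A self-cleaving peptide, so the nuclease and the fluorescent reporter are made from one transcript as separate proteins. The promoter driving this Cas9-2A-GFP cassette is not stated in the record.

In transfected mouse cells, the guide RNA directs Cas9 to cut the Cbfa2t2 locus, and error-prone repair of the break can generate disruptive insertions or deletions. GFP fluorescence marks the cells that received the plasmid, which allows them to be identified or enriched by sorting. The construct was deposited in connection with a study of the co-repressor CBFA2T2 in pluripotency and germline development, consistent with its use to generate Cbfa2t2 loss-of-function mouse cells.
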