>Addgene plasmid #84365 | mCBFKOgRNA2 | addgene partial sequence | sequence record 171336 | Addgene Partial NGS Result
GCCCTATAAAAAGCGAAGCGCGCGGCGGGCGGGAGTCGCTGCGCGCTGCCTTCGCCCCGTGCCCCGCTCC
GCCGCCGCCTCGCGCCGCCCGCCCCGGCTCTGACTGACCGCGTTACTCCCACAGGTGAGCGGGCGGGACG
GCCCTTCTCCTCCGGGCTGTAATTAGCTGAGCAAGAGGTAAGGGTTTAAGGGATGGTTGGTTGGTGGGGT
ATTAATGTTTAATTACCTGGAGCACCTGCCTGAAATCACTTTTTTTCAGGTTGGACCGGTGCCACCATGG
ACTATAAGGACCACGACGGAGACTACAAGGATCATGATATTGATTACAAAGACGATGACGATAAGATGGC
CCCAAAGAAGAAGCGGAAGGTCGGTATCCACGGAGTCCCAGCAGCCGACAAGAAGTACAGCATCGGCCTG
GACATCGGCACCAACTCTGTGGGCTGGGCCGTGATCACCGACGAGTACAAGGTGCCCAGCAAGAAATTCA
AGGTGCTGGGCAACACCGACCGGCACAGCATCAAGAAGAACCTGATCGGAGCCCTGCTGTTCGACAGCGG
CGAAACAGCCGAGGCCACCCGGCTGAAGAGAACCGCCAGAAGAAGATACACCAGACGGAAGAACCGGATC
TGCTATCTGCAAGAGATCTTCAGCAACGAGATGGCCAAGGTGGACGACAGCTTCTTCCACAGACTGGAAG
AGTCCTTCCTGGTGGAAGAGGATAAGAAGCACGAGCGGCACCCCATCTTCGGCAACATCGTGGACGAGGT
GGCCTACCACGAGAAGTACCCCACCATCTACCACCTGAGAAAGAAACTGGTGGACAGCACCGACAAGGCC
GACCTGCGGCTGATCTATCTGGCCCTGGCCCACATGATCAAGTTCCGGGGCCACTTCCTGATCGAGGGCG
ACCTGAACCCCGACAACAGCGACGTGGACAAGCTGTTCATCCAGCTGGTGCAGACCTACAACCAGCTGTT
CGAGGAAAACCCCATCAACGCCAGCGGCGTGGACGCCAAGGCCATCCTGTCTGCCAGACTGAGCAAGAGC
AGACGGCTGGAAAATCTGATCGCCCAGCTGCCCGGCGAGAAGAAGAATGGCCTGTTCGGAAACCTGATTG
CCCTGAGCCTGGGCCTGACCCCCAACTTCAAGAGCAACTTCGACCTGGCCGAGGATGCCAAACTGCAGCT
GAGCAAGGACACCTACGACGACGACCTGGACAACCTGCTGGCCCAGATCGGCGACCAGTACGCCGACCTG
TTTCTGGCCGCCAAGAACCTGTCCGACGCCATCCTGCTGAGCGACATCCTGAGAGTGAACACCGAGATCA
CCAAGGCCCCCCTGAGCGCCTCTATGATCAAGAGATACGACGAGCACCACCAGGACCTGACCCTGCTGAA
AGCTCTCGTGCGGCAGCAGCTGCCTGAGAAGTACAAAGAGATTTTCTTCGACCAGAGCAAGAACGGCTAC
GCCGGCTACATTGACGGCGGAGCCAGCCAGGAAGAGTTCTACAAGTTCATCAAGCCCATCCTGGAAAAGA
TGGACGGCACCGAGGAACTGCTCGTGAAGCTGAACAGAGAGGACCTGCTGCGGAAGCAGCGGACCTTCGA
CAACGGCAGCATCCCCCACCAGATCCACCTGGGAGAGCTGCACGCCATTCTGCGGCGGCAGGAAGATTTT
TACCCATTCCTGAAGGACAACCGGGAAAAGATCGAGAAGATCCTGACCTTCCGCATCCCCTACTACGTGG
GCCCTCTGGCCAGGGGAAACAGCAGATTCGCCTGGATGACCAGAAAGAGCGAGGAAACCATCACCCCCTG
GAACTTCGAGGAAGTGGTGGACAAGGGCGCTTCCGCCCAGAGCTTCATCGAGCGGATGACCAACTTCGAT
AAGAACCTGCCCAACGAGAAGGTGCTGCCCAAGCACAGCCTGCTGTACGAGTACTTCACCGTGTATAACG
AGCTGACCAAAGTGAAATACGTGACCGAGGGAATGAGAAAGCCCGCCTTCCTGAGCGGCGAGCAGAAAAA
GGCCATCGTGGACCTGCTGTTCAAGACCAACCGGAAAGTGACCGTGAAGCAGCTGAAAGAGGACTACTTC
AAGAAAATCGAGTGCTTCGACTCCGTGGAAATCTCCGGCGTGGAAGATCGGTTCAACGCCTCCCTGGGCA
CATACCACGATCTGCTGAAAATTATCAAGGACAAGGACTTCCTGGACAATGAGGAAAACGAGGACATTCT
GGAAGATATCGTGCTGACCCTGACACTGTTTGAGGACAGAGAGATGATCGAGGAACGGCTGAAAACCTAT
GCCCACCTGTTCGACGACAAAGTGATGAAGCAGCTGAAGCGGCGGAGATACACCGGCTGGGGCAGGCTGA
GCCGGAAGCTGATCAACGGCATCCGGGACAAGCAGTCCGGCAAGACAATCCTGGATTTCCTGAAGTCCGA
CGGCTTCGCCAACAGAAACTTCATGCAGCTGATCCACGACGACAGCCTGACCTTTAAAGAGGACATCCAG
AAAGCCCAGGTGTCCGGCCAGGGCGATAGCCTGCACGAGCACATTGCCAATCTGGCCGGCAGCCCCGCCA
TTAAGAAGGGCATCCTGCAGACAGTGAAGGTGGTGGACGAGCTCGTGAAAGTGATGGGCCGGCACAAGCC
CGAGAACATCGTGATCGAAATGGCCAGAGAGAACCAGACCACCCAGAAGGGACAGAAGAACAGCCGCGAG
AGAATGAAGCGGATCGAAGAGGGCATCAAAGAGCTGGGCAGCCAGATCCTGAAAGAACACCCCGTGGAAA
ACACCCAGCTGCAGAACGAGAAGCTGTACCTGTACTACCTGCAGAATGGGCGGGATATGTACGTGGACCA
GGAACTGGACATCAACCGGCTGTCCGACTACGATGTGGACCATATCGTGCCTCAGAGCTTTCTGAAGGAC
GACTCCATCGACAACAAGGTGCTGACCAGAAGCGACAAGAACCGGGGCAAGAGCGACAACGTGCCCTCCG
AAGAGGTCGTGAAGAAGATGAAGAACTACTGGCGGCAGCTGCTGAACGCCAAGCTGATTACCCAGAGAAA
GTTCGACAATCTGACCAAGGCCGAGAGAGGCGGCCTGAGCGAACTGGATAAGGCCGGCTTCATCAAGAGA
CAGCTGGTGGAAACCCGGCAGATCACAAAGCACGTGGCACAGATCCTGGACTCCCGGATGAACACTAAGT
ACGACGAGAATGACAAGCTGATCCGGGAAGTGAAAGTGATCACCCTGAAGTCCAAGCTGGTGTCCGATTT
CCGGAAGGATTTCCAGTTTTACAAAGTGCGCGAGATCAACAACTACCACCACGCCCACGACGCCTACCTG
AACGCCGTCGTGGGAACCGCCCTGATCAAAAAGTACCCTAAGCTGGAAAGCGAGTTCGTGTACGGCGACT
ACAAGGTGTACGACGTGCGGAAGATGATCGCCAAGAGCGAGCAGGAAATCGGCAAGGCTACCGCCAAGTA
CTTCTTCTACAGCAACATCATGAACTTTTTCAAGACCGAGATTACCCTGGCCAACGGCGAGATCCGGAAG
CGGCCTCTGATCGAGACAAACGGCGAAACCGGGGAGATCGTGTGGGATAAGGGCCGGGATTTTGCCACCG
TGCGGAAAGTGCTGAGCATGCCCCAAGTGAATATCGTGAAAAAGACCGAGGTGCAGACAGGCGGCTTCAG
CAAAGAGTCTATCCTGCCCAAGAGGAACAGCGATAAGCTGATCGCCAGAAAGAAGGACTGGGACCCTAAG
AAGTACGGCGGCTTCGACAGCCCCACCGTGGCCTATTCTGTGCTGGTGGTGGCCAAAGTGGAAAAGGGCA
AGTCCAAGAAACTGAAGAGTGTGAAAGAGCTGCTGGGGATCACCATCATGGAAAGAAGCAGCTTCGAGAA
GAATCCCATCGACTTTCTGGAAGCCAAGGGCTACAAAGAAGTGAAAAAGGACCTGATCATCAAGCTGCCT
AAGTACTCCCTGTTCGAGCTGGAAAACGGCCGGAAGAGAATGCTGGCCTCTGCCGGCGAACTGCAGAAGG
GAAACGAACTGGCCCTGCCCTCCAAATATGTGAACTTCCTGTACCTGGCCAGCCACTATGAGAAGCTGAA
GGGCTCCCCCGAGGATAATGAGCAGAAACAGCTGTTTGTGGAACAGCACAAGCACTACCTGGACGAGATC
ATCGAGCAGATCAGCGAGTTCTCCAAGAGAGTGATCCTGGCCGACGCTAATCTGGACAAAGTGCTGTCCG
CCTACAACAAGCACCGGGATAAGCCCATCAGAGAGCAGGCCGAGAATATCATCCACCTGTTTACCCTGAC
CAATCTGGGAGCCCCTGCCGCCTTCAAGTACTTTGACACCACCATCGACCGGAAGAGGTACACCAGCACC
AAAGAGGTGCTGGACGCCACCCTGATCCACCAGAGCATCACCGGCCTGTACGAGACACGGATCGACCTGT
CTCAGCTGGGAGGCGACAAAAGGCCGGCGGCCACGAAAAAGGCCGGCCAGGCAAAAAAGAAAAAGGAATT
CGGCAGTGGAGAGGGCAGAGGAAGTCTGCTAACATGCGGTGACGTCGAGGAGAATCCTGGCCCAGTGAGC
AAGGGCGAGGAGCTGTTCACCGGGGTGGTGCCCATCCTGGTCGAGCTGGACGGCGACGTAAACGGCCACA
AGTTCAGCGTGTCCGGCGAGGGCGAGGGCGATGCCACCTACGGCAAGCTGACCCTGAAGTTCATCTGCAC
CACCGGCAAGCTGCCCGTGCCCTGGCCCACCCTCGTGACCACCCTGACCTACGGCGTGCAGTGCTTCAGC
CGCTACCCCGACCACATGAAGCAGCACGACTTCTTCAAGTCCGCCATGCCCGAAGGCTACGTCCAGGAGC
GCACCATCTTCTTCAAGGACGACGGCAACTACAAGACCCGCGCCGAGGTGAAGTTCGAGGGCGACACCCT
GGTGAACCGCATCGAGCTGAAGGGCATCGACTTCAAGGAGGACGGCAACATCCTGGGGCACAAGCTGGAG
TACAACTACAACAGCCACAACGTCTATATCATGGCCGACAAGCAGAAGAACGGCATCAAGGTGAACTTCA
AGATCCGCCACAACATCGAGGACGGCAGCGTGCAGCTCGCCGACCACTACCAGCAGAACACCCCCATCGG
CGACGGCCCCGTGCTGCTGCCCGACAACCACTACCTGAGCACCCAGTCCGCCCTGAGCAAAGACCCCAAC
GAGAAGCGCGATCACATGGTCCTGCTGGAGTTCGTGACCGCCGCCGGGATCACTCTCGGCATGGACGAGC
TGTACAAGGAATTCTAACTAGAGCTCGCTGATCAGCCTCGACTGTGCCTTCTAGTTGCCAGCCATCTGTT
GTTTGCCCCTCCCCCGTGCCTTCCTTGACCCTGGAAGGTGCCACTCCCACTGTCCTTTCCTAATAAAATG
AGGAAATTGCATCGCATTGTCTGAGTAGGTGTCATTCTATTCTGGGGGGTGGGGTGGGGCAGGACAGCAA
GGGGGAGGATTGGGAAGAGAATAGCAGGCATGCTGGGGAGCGGCCGCAGGAACCCCTAGTGATGGAGTTG
GCCACTCCCTCTCTGCGCGCTCGCTCGCTCACTGAGGCCGGGCGACCAAAGGTCGCCCGACGCCCGGGCT
TTGCCCGGGCGGCCTCAGTGAGCGAGCGAGCGCGCAGCTGCCTGCAGGGGCGCCTGATGCGGTATTTTCT
CCTTACGCATCTGTGCGGTATTTCACACCGCATA
[95 nt withheld, positions 5775-5869]
T
[46 nt withheld, positions 5871-5916]
C
[141 nt withheld, positions 5918-6058]
CCTTTGACGTTGGAGTCCACGTTCTTT
[37 nt withheld, positions 6086-6122]
ACTCTATCTCGGGCTATTCTTTTGATTTATAAGGGATTTTGCCGATTTCGGTCTATTGGTTAAAAAATGA
GCTGATTTAACAAAAATTTAACGCGAATTTTAACAAAATATTAACGTTTACAATTTTATGGTGCACTCTC
AGTACAATCTGCTCTGATGCCGCATAGTTAAGCCAGCCCCGACACCCGCCAACACCCGCTGACGCGCCCT
GACGGGCTTGTCTGCTCCCGGCATCCGCTTACAGACAAGCTGTGACCGTCTCCGGGAGCTGCATGTGTCA
GAGGTTTTCACCGTCATCACCGAAACGCGCGAGACGAAAGGGCCTCGTGATACGCCTATTTTTATAGGTT
AATGTCATGATAATAATGGTTTCTTAGACGTCAGGTGGCACTTTTCGGGGAAATGTGCGCGGAACCCCTA
TTTGTTTATTTTTCTAAATACATTCAAATATGTATCCGCTCATGAGACAATAACCCTGATAAATGCTTCA
ATAATATTGAAAAAGGAAGAGTATGAGTATTCAACATTTCCGTGTCGCCCTTATTCCCTTTTTTGCGGCA
TTTTGCCTTCCTGTTTTTGCTCACCCAGAAACGCTGGTGAAAGTAAAAGATGCTGAAGATCAGTTGGGTG
CACGAGTGGGTTACATCGAACTGGATCTCAACAGCGGTAAGATCCTTGAGAGTTTTCGCCCCGAAGAACG
TTTTCCAATGATGAGCACTTTTAAAGTTCTGCTATGTGGCGCGGTATTATCCCGTATTGACGCCGGGCAA
GAGCAACTCGGTCGCCGCATACACTATTCTCAGAATGACTTGGTTGAGTACTCACCAGTCACAGAAAAGC
ATCTTACGGATGGCATGACAGTAAGAGAATTATGCAGTGCTGCCATAACCATGAGTGATAACACTGCGGC
CAACTTACTTCTGACAACGATCGGAGGACCGAAGGAGCTAACCGCTTTTTTGCACAACATGGGGGATCAT
GTAACTCGCCTTGATCGTTGGGAACCGGAGCTGAATGAAGCCATACCAAACGACGAGCGTGACACCACGA
TGCCTGTAGCAATGGCAACAACGTTGCGCAAACTATTAACTGGCGAACTACTTACTCTAGCTTCCCGGCA
ACAATTAATAGACTGGATGGAGGCGGATAAAGTTGCAGGACCACTTCTGCGCTCGGCCCTTCCGGCTGGC
TGGTTTATTGCTGATAAATCTGGAGCCGGTGAGCGTGGAAGCCGCGGTATCATTGCAGCACTGGGGCCAG
ATGGTAAGCCCTCCCGTATCGTAGTTATCTACACGACGGGGAGTCAGGCAACTATGGATGAACGAAATAG
ACAGATCGCTGAGATAGGTGCCTCACTGATTAAGCATTGGTAACTGTCAGACCAAGTTTACTCATATATA
CTTTAGATTGATTTAAAACTTCATTTTTAATTTAAAAGGATCTAGGTGAAGATCCTTTTTGATAATCTCA
TGACCAAAATCCCTTAACGTGAGTTTTCGTTCCACTGAGCGTCAGACCCCGTAGAAAAGATCAAAGGATC
TTCTTGAGATCCTTTTTTTCTGCGCGTAATCTGCTGCTTGCAAACAAAAAAACCACCGCTACCAGCGGTG
GTTTGTTTGCCGGATCAAGAGCTACCAACTCTTTTTCCGAAGGTAACTGGCTTCAGCAGAGCGCAGATAC
CAAATACTGTTCTTCTAGTGTAGCCGTAGTTAGGCCACCACTTCAAGAACTCTGTAGCACCGCCTACATA
CCTCGCTCTGCTAATCCTGTTACCAGTGGCTGCTGCCAGTGGCGATAAGTCGTGTCTTACCGGGTTGGAC
TCAAGACGATAGTTACCGGATAAGGCGCAGCGGTCGGGCTGAACGGGGGGTTCGTGCACACAGCCCAGCT
TGGAGCGAACGACCTACACCGAACTGAGATACCTACAGCGTGAGCTATGAGAAAGCGCCACGCTTCCCGA
AGGGAGAAAGGCGGACAGGTATCCGGTAAGCGGCAGGGTCGGAACAGGAGAGCGCACGAGGGAGCTTCCA
GGGGGAAACGCCTGGTATCTTTATAGTCCTGTCGGGTTTCGCCACCTCTGACTTGAGCGTCGATTTTTGT
GATGCTCGTCAGGGGGGCGGAGCCTATGGAAAAACGCCAGCAACGCGGCCTTTTTACGGTTCCTGGCCTT
TTGCTGGCCTTTTGCTCACATGTGAGGGCCTATTTCCCATGATTCCTTCATATTTGCATATACGATACAA
GGCTGTTAGAGAGATAATTGGAATTAATTTGACTGTAAACACAAAGATATTAGTACAAAATACGTGACGT
AGAAAGTAATAATTTCTTGGGTAGTTTGCAGTTTTAAAATTATGTTTTAAAATGGACTATCATATGCTTA
CCGTAACTTGAAAGTATTTCGATTTCTTGGCTTTATATATCTTGTGGAAAGGACGAAACACCGACTCTCT
TGGCAGGCGGTTCGTTTTAGAGCTAGAAATAGCAAGTTAAAATAAGGCTAGTCCGTTATCAACTTGAAAA
AGTGGCACCGAGTCGGTGCTTTTTTGTTTTAGAGCTAGAAATAGCAAGTTAAAATAAGGCTAGTCCGTTT
TTAGCGCGTGCGCCAATTCTGCAGACAAATGGCTCTAGAGGTACCCGTTACATAACTTACGGTAAATGGC
CCGCCTGGCTGACCGCCCAACGACCCCCGCCCATTGACGTCAATAGTAACGCCAATAGGGACTTTCCATT
GACGTCAATGGGTGGAGTATTTACGGTAAACTGCCCACTTGGCAGTACATCAAGTGTATCATATGCCAAG
TACGCCCCCTATTGACGTCAATGACGGTAAATGGCCCGCCTGGCATTGTGCCCAGTACATGACCTTATGG
GACTTTCCTACTTGGCAGTACATCTACGTATTAGTCATCGCTATTACCATGGTCGAGGTGAGCCCCACGT
TCTGCTTCACTCTCCCCATCTCCCCCCCCTCCCCACCCCCAATTTTGTATTTATTTA
